>Addgene plasmid #233638 | Onychophora_OTR-like1_Receptor1-GFP | addgene full sequence | sequence record 468391 | Addgene NGS Result
GACGGATCGGGAGATCTCCCGATCCCCTATGGTGCACTCTCAGTACAATCTGCTCTGATGCCGCATAGTT
AAGCCAGTATCTGCTCCCTGCTTGTGTGTTGGAGGTCGCTGAGTAGTGCGCGAGCAAAATTTAAGCTACA
ACAAGGCAAGGCTTGACCGACAATTGCATGAAGAATCTGCTTAGGGTTAGGCGTTTTGCGCTGCTTCGCG
ATGTACGGGCCAGATATACGCGTTGACATTGATTATTGACTAGTTATTAATAGTAATCAATTACGGGGTC
ATTAGTTCATAGCCCATATATGGAGTTCCGCGTTACATAACTTACGGTAAATGGCCCGCCTGGCTGACCG
CCCAACGACCCCCGCCCATTGACGTCAATAATGACGTATGTTCCCATAGTAACGCCAATAGGGACTTTCC
ATTGACGTCAATGGGTGGAGTATTTACGGTAAACTGCCCACTTGGCAGTACATCAAGTGTATCATATGCC
AAGTACGCCCCCTATTGACGTCAATGACGGTAAATGGCCCGCCTGGCATTATGCCCAGTACATGACCTTA
TGGGACTTTCCTACTTGGCAGTACATCTACGTATTAGTCATCGCTATTACCATGGTGATGCGGTTTTGGC
AGTACATCAATGGGCGTGGATAGCGGTTTGACTCACGGGGATTTCCAAGTCTCCACCCCATTGACGTCAA
TGGGAGTTTGTTTTGGCACCAAAATCAACGGGACTTTCCAAAATGTCGTAACAACTCCGCCCCATTGACG
CAAATGGGCGGTAGGCGTGTACGGTGGGAGGTCTATATAAGCAGAGCTCTCTGGCTAACTAGAGAACCCA
CTGCTTACTGGCTTATCGAAATTAATACGACTCACTATAGGGAGACCCAAGCTGGCTAGCGTTTAAACTT
AAGCTTGGTACCGAGCTCGGATCCATGAGTGCGACTACACCATCACATCTGTTTTATCCGGGATTCAATA
CTACCTGGGCCGTGAATACCTCAGACAATGAAACACTTCTTGGGACATCCTTTCCCGTAGCTGATCAGCC
TATTCATAAAGAAGTACGCGTAGCAGTTTTATGTGTTATAACAATTCTTGGAATTATCGGTGGCGCTTTA
GTGTTCACGTGGATATGGGCTAATCGGAGAAGGAATTCTCGTGTCAATATTTTGATATTAAATCTTGCTT
TGTCAGATATTATGGTGATATTTTTATCCGTTTTACCCCAAATCATTTGGGAATACGTTGAAAGGAGATG
GGACGCTGGTGATTTTATGTGCCGGCTAGTAAAATTTTTACAAACGTTTGTTATTACTTCTTCAAATTAT
ATGCTAGTAGTTTTAGCTGTGGATCGACATATAGCTATAAGGAGCCCATTGAGAGATCCACCAGCAGTAT
GGAAAATGACAGCCTGTGGATGGGGAATTTCTGCTTTCTTGTGCCTACCAAACATGTTTTTATTTCGATT
GAAAATACAAAATGGCATGCCCATGTGCAGATCTTATTTTGATGTTTTAGACATTACCTATAGACAGGCC
TATCTAACAATTGCCACCATCATGGTATTTCTAGTCCCATTTGTTGTGATTTGCATTTGCTATGCACGAA
TTTTTTTAAAAATTGCTCAAAAAGCCAATGAAAGTAACCGCTCAAAGAAATCGAGCATAAAACCTGGAAA
AGTACATCTTCAAAGTACACCTTCATCATCCTTGCCTAAAGCTAAGATCAAAACATTAAAAATGACTATA
ATAATTGTTATGTCATATATAATTTGTGGAGCTCCATATTTTGTGTGCGAAATGTGGATGTCGTTTGGTG
ATCACACAAAACTAGATAAATTTACTTACGCTATAATAGGCGCCATGGCTGTTGCCAATTCAGCCACAAA
TCCCTATGTGTTTTTGTTATTCAACGTCAACATCGCTTGCTTGTCTGCCTTTCGGAAAAAGGACCTCCGG
TCCATAAACCGTTCGCAGGTAAGTACGCGTTCGGAGAATTACACGACAGTAAGTCGGTGTGACTCTAGAC
GAAGTCAACAGACTGACTTGGAAACGACTGAGATCTCCATGTTGAATGTCAGCAAACACAATGATATAGC
AGAGAGTTATGAGATGAAACAATGTGAAAAAGGAGGCGGCCGCATGAGCAAGGGCGAGGAGCTGTTCACC
GGGGTGGTGCCCATCCTGGTCGAGCTGGACGGCGACGTAAACGGCCACAAGTTCAGCGTGTCCGGCGAGG
GCGAGGGCGATGCCACCTACGGCAAGCTGACCCTGAAGTTCATCTGCACCACCGGCAAGCTGCCCGTGCC
CTGGCCCACCCTCGTGACCACCCTGACCTACGGCGTGCAGTGCTTCAGCCGCTACCCCGACCACATGAAG
CAGCACGACTTCTTCAAGTCCGCCATGCCCGAAGGCTACGTCCAGGAGCGCACCATCTTCTTCAAGGACG
ACGGCAACTACAAGACCCGCGCCGAGGTGAAGTTCGAGGGCGACACCCTGGTGAACCGCATCGAGCTGAA
GGGCATCGACTTCAAGGAGGACGGCAACATCCTGGGGCACAAGCTGGAGTACAACTACAACAGCCACAAC
GTCTATATCATGGCCGACAAGCAGAAGAACGGCATCAAGGTGAACTTCAAGATCCGCCACAACATCGAGG
ACGGCAGCGTGCAGCTCGCCGACCACTACCAGCAGAACACCCCCATCGGCGACGGCCCCGTGCTGCTGCC
CGACAACCACTACCTGAGCACCCAGTCCGCCCTGAGCAAAGACCCCAACGAGAAGCGCGATCACATGGTC
CTGCTGGAGTTCGTGACCGCCGCCGGGATCACTCACGGCATGGACGAGCTGTACAAGTAATCTAGAGGGC
CCGTTTAAACCCGCTGATCAGCCTCGACTGTGCCTTCTAGTTGCCAGCCATCTGTTGTTTGCCCCTCCCC
CGTGCCTTCCTTGACCCTGGAAGGTGCCACTCCCACTGTCCTTTCCTAATAAAATGAGGAAATTGCATCG
CATTGTCTGAGTAGGTGTCATTCTATTCTGGGGGGTGGGGTGGGGCAGGACAGCAAGGGGGAGGATTGGG
AAGACAATAGCAGGCATGCTGGGGATGCGGTGGGCTCTATGGCTTCTGAGGCGGAAAGAACCAGCTGGGG
CTCTAGGGGGTATCCCC
[124 nt withheld, positions 3168-3291]
C
[91 nt withheld, positions 3293-3383]
A
[49 nt withheld, positions 3385-3433]
CCTTTGACGTTGGAGTCCACGTTCTTT
[37 nt withheld, positions 3461-3497]
ACCCTATCTCGGTCTATTCTTTTGATTTATAAGGGATTTTGCCGATTTCGGCCTATTGGTTAAAAAATGA
GCTGATTTAACAAAAATTTAACGCGAATTAATTCTGTGGAATGTGTGTCAGTTAGGGTGTGGAAAGTCCC
CAGGCTCCCCAGCAGGCAGAAGTATGCAAAGCATGCATCTCAATTAGTCAGCAACCAGGTGTGGAAAGTC
CCCAGGCTCCCCAGCAGGCAGAAGTATGCAAAGCATGCATCTCAATTAGTCAGCAACCATAGTCCCGCCC
CTAACTCCGCCCATCCCGCCCCTAACTCCGCCCAGTTCCGCCCATTCTCCGCCCCATGGCTGACTAATTT
TTTTTATTTATGCAGAGGCCGAGGCCGCCTCTGCCTCTGAGCTATTCCAGAAGTAGTGAGGAGGCTTTTT
TGGAGGCCTAGGCTTTTGCAAAAAGCTCCCGGGAGCTTGTATATCCATTTTCGGATCTGATCAAGAGACA
GGATGAGGATCGTTTCGCATGATTGAACAAGATGGATTGCACGCAGGTTCTCCGGCCGCTTGGGTGGAGA
GGCTATTCGGCTATGACTGGGCACAACAGACAATCGGCTGCTCTGATGCCGCCGTGTTCCGGCTGTCAGC
GCAGGGGCGCCCGGTTCTTTTTGTCAAGACCGACCTGTCCGGTGCCCTGAATGAACTGCAGGACGAGGCA
GCGCGGCTATCGTGGCTGGCCACGACGGGCGTTCCTTGCGCAGCTGTGCTCGACGTTGTCACTGAAGCGG
GAAGGGACTGGCTGCTATTGGGCGAAGTGCCGGGGCAGGATCTCCTGTCATCTCACCTTGCTCCTGCCGA
GAAAGTATCCATCATGGCTGATGCAATGCGGCGGCTGCATACGCTTGATCCGGCTACCTGCCCATTCGAC
CACCAAGCGAAACATCGCATCGAGCGAGCACGTACTCGGATGGAAGCCGGTCTTGTCGATCAGGATGATC
TGGACGAAGAGCATCAGGGGCTCGCGCCAGCCGAACTGTTCGCCAGGCTCAAGGCGCGCATGCCCGACGG
CGAGGATCTCGTCGTGACCCATGGCGATGCCTGCTTGCCGAATATCATGGTGGAAAATGGCCGCTTTTCT
GGATTCATCGACTGTGGCCGGCTGGGTGTGGCGGACCGCTATCAGGACATAGCGTTGGCTACCCGTGATA
TTGCTGAAGAGCTTGGCGGCGAATGGGCTGACCGCTTCCTCGTGCTTTACGGTATCGCCGCTCCCGATTC
GCAGCGCATCGCCTTCTATCGCCTTCTTGACGAGTTCTTCTGAGCGGGACTCTGGGGTTCGAAATGACCG
ACCAAGCGACGCCCAACCTGCCATCACGAGATTTCGATTCCACCGCCGCCTTCTATGAAAGGTTGGGCTT
CGGAATCGTTTTCCGGGACGCCGGCTGGATGATCCTCCAGCGCGGGGATCTCATGCTGGAGTTCTTCGCC
CACCCCAACTTGTTTATTGCAGCTTATAATGGTTACAAATAAAGCAATAGCATCACAAATTTCACAAATA
AAGCATTTTTTTCACTGCATTCTAGTTGTGGTTTGTCCAAACTCATCAATGTATCTTATCATGTCTGTAT
ACCGTCGACCTCTAGCTAGAGCTTGGCGTAATCATGGTCATAGCTGTTTCCTGTGTGAAATTGTTATCCG
CTCACAATTCCACACAACATACGAGCCGGAAGCATAAAGTGTAAAGCCTGGGGTGCCTAATGAGTGAGCT
AACTCACATTAATTGCGTTGCGCTCACTGCCCGCTTTCCAGTCGGGAAACCTGTCGTGCCAGCTGCATTA
ATGAATCGGCCAACGCGCGGGGAGAGGCGGTTTGCGTATTGGGCGCTCTTCCGCTTCCTCGCTCACTGAC
TCGCTGCGCTCGGTCGTTCGGCTGCGGCGAGCGGTATCAGCTCACTCAAAGGCGGTAATACGGTTATCCA
CAGAATCAGGGGATAACGCAGGAAAGAACATGTGAGCAAAAGGCCAGCAAAAGGCCAGGAACCGTAAAAA
GGCCGCGTTGCTGGCGTTTTTCCATAGGCTCCGCCCCCCTGACGAGCATCACAAAAATCGACGCTCAAGT
CAGAGGTGGCGAAACCCGACAGGACTATAAAGATACCAGGCGTTTCCCCCTGGAAGCTCCCTCGTGCGCT
CTCCTGTTCCGACCCTGCCGCTTACCGGATACCTGTCCGCCTTTCTCCCTTCGGGAAGCGTGGCGCTTTC
TCATAGCTCACGCTGTAGGTATCTCAGTTCGGTGTAGGTCGTTCGCTCCAAGCTGGGCTGTGTGCACGAA
CCCCCCGTTCAGCCCGACCGCTGCGCCTTATCCGGTAACTATCGTCTTGAGTCCAACCCGGTAAGACACG
ACTTATCGCCACTGGCAGCAGCCACTGGTAACAGGATTAGCAGAGCGAGGTATGTAGGCGGTGCTACAGA
GTTCTTGAAGTGGTGGCCTAACTACGGCTACACTAGAAGAACAGTATTTGGTATCTGCGCTCTGCTGAAG
CCAGTTACCTTCGGAAAAAGAGTTGGTAGCTCTTGATCCGGCAAACAAACCACCGCTGGTAGCGGTGGTT
TTTTTGTTTGCAAGCAGCAGATTACGCGCAGAAAAAAAGGATCTCAAGAAGATCCTTTGATCTTTTCTAC
GGGGTCTGACGCTCAGTGGAACGAAAACTCACGTTAAGGGATTTTGGTCATGAGATTATCAAAAAGGATC
TTCACCTAGATCCTTTTAAATTAAAAATGAAGTTTTAAATCAATCTAAAGTATATATGAGTAAACTTGGT
CTGACAGTTACCAATGCTTAATCAGTGAGGCACCTATCTCAGCGATCTGTCTATTTCGTTCATCCATAGT
TGCCTGACTCCCCGTCGTGTAGATAACTACGATACGGGAGGGCTTACCATCTGGCCCCAGTGCTGCAATG
ATACCGCGAGACCCACGCTCACCGGCTCCAGATTTATCAGCAATAAACCAGCCAGCCGGAAGGGCCGAGC
GCAGAAGTGGTCCTGCAACTTTATCCGCCTCCATCCAGTCTATTAATTGTTGCCGGGAAGCTAGAGTAAG
TAGTTCGCCAGTTAATAGTTTGCGCAACGTTGTTGCCATTGCTACAGGCATCGTGGTGTCACGCTCGTCG
TTTGGTATGGCTTCATTCAGCTCCGGTTCCCAACGATCAAGGCGAGTTACATGATCCCCCATGTTGTGCA
AAAAAGCGGTTAGCTCCTTCGGTCCTCCGATCGTTGTCAGAAGTAAGTTGGCCGCAGTGTTATCACTCAT
GGTTATGGCAGCACTGCATAATTCTCTTACTGTCATGCCATCCGTAAGATGCTTTTCTGTGACTGGTGAG
TACTCAACCAAGTCATTCTGAGAATAGTGTATGCGGCGACCGAGTTGCTCTTGCCCGGCGTCAATACGGG
ATAATACCGCGCCACATAGCAGAACTTTAAAAGTGCTCATCATTGGAAAACGTTCTTCGGGGCGAAAACT
CTCAAGGATCTTACCGCTGTTGAGATCCAGTTCGATGTAACCCACTCGTGCACCCAACTGATCTTCAGCA
TCTTTTACTTTCACCAGCGTTTCTGGGTGAGCAAAAACAGGAAGGCAAAATGCCGCAAAAAAGGGAATAA
GGGCGACACGGAAATGTTGAATACTCATACTCTTCCTTTTTCAATATTATTGAAGCATTTATCAGGGTTA
TTGTCTCATGAGCGGATACATATTTGAATGTATTTAGAAAAATAAACAAATAGGGGTTCCGCGCACATTT
CCCCGAAAAGTGCCACCTGACGTC
Features (pLannotate 1.2.2; 20 found; start..end, strand, type, name):
     28..80      -  misc_feature   bom (fragment): basis of mobility region from pBR322
    235..614     +  enhancer       CMV enhancer: human cytomegalovirus immediate early enhancer
    615..818     +  promoter       CMV promoter: human cytomegalovirus (CMV) immediate early promoter
    814..847     +  LTR            5' LTR (truncated) (fragment): truncated 5' long terminal repeat (LTR) from HIV-1
    863..881     +  promoter       T7 promoter: promoter for bacteriophage T7 RNA polymerase
   2144..2857    +  CDS            GFP (S65T): GFP (S65T) is a basic (constitutively fluorescent) green fluorescent protein published in 1995, derived from Aequorea victoria.
   2898..3122    +  polyA_signal   bGH poly(A) signal: bovine growth hormone polyadenylation signal
   3126..3147    +  promoter       SV40 promoter (fragment): SV40 enhancer and early promoter
   3168..3596    +  rep_origin     f1 ori (sequence partly withheld): f1 bacteriophage origin of replication; arrow indicates direction of (+) strand synthesis
   3610..3939    +  promoter       SV40 promoter: SV40 enhancer and early promoter
   4006..4797    +  CDS            neo: KKA2_KLEPN - Also known as kan, nptII. Experimental evidence at protein level: Swiss-Prot protein existence level 1. Resistance to kanamycin, neomycin, paromomycin, ribostamycin, butirosin and gentamicin B. From Klebsiella pneumoniae.
   4821..4979    +  CDS            ble (fragment): BLE_KLEPN - Experimental evidence at protein level: Swiss-Prot protein existence level 1. Binding protein with a strong affinity to the bleomycin family of antibiotics. Binds to CL990; an antimitotic-antibiotic compound. From Klebsiella pneumoniae.
   4974..5095    +  polyA_signal   SV40 poly(A) signal: SV40 polyadenylation signal
   5168..5184    -  protein_bind   lac operator: The lac repressor binds to the lac operator to inhibit transcription in E. coli. This inhibition can be relieved by adding lactose or isopropyl-β-D-thiogalactopyranoside (IPTG). lac repressor encoded by lacI
   5192..5222    -  promoter       lac promoter: promoter for the E. coli lac operon
   5237..5258    -  protein_bind   CAP binding site: CAP binding activates transcription in the presence of cAMP. E. coli catabolite activator protein
   5271..5363    -  CDS            lacI (fragment): lac repressor; lacI; The lac repressor binds to the lac operator to inhibit transcription in E. coli. This inhibition can be relieved by adding lactose or isopropyl-β-D-thiogalactopyranoside (IPTG).
   5546..6134    -  rep_origin     ori: high-copy-number ColE1/pMB1/pBR322/pUC origin of replication
   6305..7165    -  CDS            AmpR: β-lactamase; bla; confers resistance to ampicillin, carbenicillin, and related antibiotics
   7166..7270    -  promoter       AmpR promoter: bla
