[The description below was written by a language model from this plasmid's Addgene catalogue record and pLannotate feature annotations shown in this document.]
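Description:
Onychophora_OTR-like1_Receptor1-GFP is a mammalian expression plasmid built on a pcDNA3-eGFP backbone. It encodes an oxytocin/vasopressin-like receptor (OTR-like 1) from the velvet worm listed in the record as E. Rowelli (Onychophora), fused at its C terminus to a green fluorescent protein. In bacteria it is maintained at high copy through a ColE1/pUC-type origin and selected with ampicillin via the β-lactamase gene and its native promoter. An f1 origin is also present, as are short remnants of lac regulatory sequence, a bom fragment and other backbone leftovers that have no role in expression.

The receptor insert of about 1.2 kb was cloned between BamHI and NotI sites downstream of the human cytomegalovirus immediate-early enhancer and promoter. A T7 promoter lies just upstream of the insert, which would in principle allow in vitro transcription. The feature table does not annotate the receptor coding sequence itself, but the unannotated gap between the T7 promoter and the fluorescent protein is consistent with its position and size. The fluorescent protein is annotated as GFP (S65T), whereas the catalogue calls the tag EGFP. Transcripts terminate at the bovine growth hormone polyadenylation signal. A separate cassette, made up of the SV40 early promoter, the neomycin phosphotransferase gene and the SV40 poly(A) signal, allows G418 selection of stably transfected mammalian cells.

The record gives no purpose beyond encoding the tagged receptor. A construct of this kind is typically used for heterologous expression in cultured mammalian cells, where the fluorescent tag reports expression and subcellular localisation.
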