Addgene plasmid #233638: Onychophora_OTR-like1_Receptor1-GFP
Purpose: encodes oxytocin/vasopression like receptor 1 in E.Rowelli, tagged with GFP
Depositing lab: Christian Gruber.
Backbone
  Vector backbone: pcDNA3-eGFP
  Backbone manufacturer: Genetech
  Backbone size w/o insert (bp): 5400
  Vector type: Mammalian Expression
Growth in bacteria
  Bacterial resistance: Ampicillin, 100 μg/mL
  Growth temperature: 37°C
  Growth strain: DH5alpha
  Copy number: High Copy
Gene/Insert
  Gene/Insert name: Onychophora_OTR-like1_Receptor1-GFP
  Species: E. Rowelli (Onychophora)
  Insert size (bp): 1206
  Promoter: CMV
  Tag / fusion protein: EGFP (C terminal on insert)
  Cloning method: Restriction Enzyme; 5′ cloning site BamHI (unknown if destroyed); 3′ cloning site NotI (not destroyed)
  Sequencing primers: 5′ CMV-F
Terms and licenses: Academic/Nonprofit Terms; Industry Terms: Not Available to Industry
How to cite: Onychophora_OTR-like1_Receptor1-GFP was a gift from Christian Gruber (Addgene plasmid # 233638 ; http://n2t.net/addgene:233638 ; RRID:Addgene_233638)
